Addgene plasmid #38030: pSUPERIOR.puro-shREV3-5
Depositing lab: Emanuela Felley-Bosco & Rolf Stahel. Depositing organization: University of Zurich. Publication: Inhibition of REV3 expression induces persistent DNA damage and growth arrest in cancer cells. Knobel PA, Kotov IN, Felley-Bosco E, Stahel RA, Marti TM. Neoplasia. 2011 Oct;13(10):961-70. PubMed 22028621.
Backbone
  Vector backbone: pSUPERIOR.puro
  Backbone manufacturer: oligoengine
  Backbone size w/o insert (bp): 4354
  Total vector size (bp): 4400
  Vector type: RNAi
  Selectable markers: Puromycin
Growth in bacteria
  Bacterial resistance: Ampicillin, 100 μg/mL
  Growth temperature: 37°C
  Growth strain: DH5alpha
  Copy number: Unknown
Gene/Insert
  Gene/Insert name: shREV3-5
  gRNA/shRNA sequence: GATATTCCATCTGTTACAA
  Species: H. sapiens (human), R. norvegicus (rat); human
  GenBank ID: 1.NM_002912.3
  Entrez Gene: REV3L (a.k.a. POLZ, REV3)
  Cloning method: Restriction Enzyme; 5′ cloning site BglII (destroyed during cloning); 3′ cloning site HindIII (not destroyed)
  Sequencing primers: 5′ M13; 3′ M13r
Terms and licenses: Academic/Nonprofit Terms; Industry Terms: Not Available to Industry
How to cite: pSUPERIOR.puro-shREV3-5 was a gift from Emanuela Felley-Bosco & Rolf Stahel (Addgene plasmid # 38030 ; http://n2t.net/addgene:38030 ; RRID:Addgene_38030)
