[The description below was written by a language model from this plasmid's Addgene catalogue record.]
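Description:
pSUPERIOR.puro-shREV3-5 is an RNAi plasmid of about 4.4 kb, built on the commercial pSUPERIOR.puro backbone (4354 bp without insert) for expressing a short hairpin RNA in mammalian cells. It is propagated in E. coli under ampicillin selection, and it carries a puromycin marker so that transfected mammalian cells can be selected or stable knockdown lines established. The record lists the copy number as unknown and includes no feature table, so the origin of replication, the promoter and other backbone elements are not explicitly documented. The pSUPERIOR series is generally known for using a tetracycline-operator-modified H1 RNA polymerase III promoter, which allows inducible hairpin expression in cells that supply the Tet repressor, but the entry itself does not state this.

The insert, shREV3-5, is a short hairpin cassette built around a 19-nucleotide target sequence directed against REV3L (also called REV3 or POLZ). This gene encodes the catalytic subunit of DNA polymerase zeta, a translesion synthesis polymerase. The record references the human transcript and lists both human and rat as species. The hairpin was cloned by restriction enzyme cloning between BglII and HindIII; the BglII site was destroyed during cloning and the HindIII site was retained. M13 forward and reverse primers are listed for sequencing the insert.

The associated publication used REV3 depletion to examine the effects of lowering REV3 expression in cancer cells, reporting persistent DNA damage and growth arrest. The "-5" suffix suggests that this is one of several hairpins against the same gene, although the record does not describe the others.
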