>Addgene plasmid #38030 | pSUPERIOR.puro-shREV3-5 | depositor partial sequence | sequence record 47647 | M13r
CCCTCACTAAAGGGAACAAAAGCTGGTACCGGGCCCCCCCTCGAGGTCGACGGTATCGATAAGCTTAAAA
AGATATTCCATCTGTTACAATCTCTTGAATTGTAACAGATGGAATATCGGGGATCTCTATCACTGATAGG
GAACTTATAAGATTCCCAAATCCAAAGACATTTCACGTTTATGGTGATTTCCCAGAACACATAGCGACAT
GCAAATATTGCAGGGCGCCACTCCCCTGTCCCTCACAGCCATCTTCCTGCCAGGGCGCACGCGCGCTGGG
TGTTCCCGCCTAGTGACACTGGGCCCGCGATTCCTTGGAGCGGGTTGATGACGTCAGCGTTCGAATTCTA
CCGGGTAGGGGAGGCGCTTTTCCCAAGGCAGTCTGGAGCATGCGCTTTAGCAGCCCCGCTGGGCACTTGG
CGCTACACAAGTGGCCTCTGGCCTCGCACACATTCCACATCCACCGGTAGGCGCCAACCGGCTCCGTTCT
TTGGTGGCCCCTTCGCGCCACCTTCTACTCCTCCCCTAGTCAGGAAGTTCCCCCCCGCCCCGCAGCTCGC
GTCGTGCAGGACGTGACAAATGGAAGTAGCACGTCTCACTAGTCTCGTGCAGATGGACAGCACCGCTGAG
CAATGGAAGCGGGTAGGCCTTTGGGGCAGCGGCCAATAGCAGCTTTGCTCCTTCGCTTTCTGGGCTCAGA
GGCTGGGAAGGGGTGGGTCCGGGGGCGGGCTCAGGGGCGGGCTCAGGGGCGGGGCGGGCGCCCGAAGGTC
CTCCGGAGGCCCGGCATTCTGCACGCTTCAAAAGCGCACGTCTGCCGCGCTGTTCTCCTCTTCCTCATCT
CCGGGCCTTTCGACCTGCAGCCCAA
