>Addgene plasmid #38030 | pSUPERIOR.puro-shREV3-5 | addgene partial sequence | sequence record 50961 | M13
GCGATTGGAGCTCACCGCGGTGGCGGCCGCTCTAGAACTAGTGGATCCCCCGGGCTGCATGGGGTCGTGC
GCTCCTTTCGGTCGGGCGCTGCGGGTCGTGGGGCGGGCGTCAGGCACCGGGCTTGCGGGTCATGCACCAG
GTGCGCGGTCCTTCGGGCACCTCGACGTCGGCGGTGACGGTGAAGCCGAGCCGCTCGTAGAAGGGGAGGT
TGCGGGGCGCGGAGGTCTCCAGGAAGGCGGGCACCCCGGCGCGCTCGGCCGCCTCCACTCCGGGGAGCAC
GACGGCGCTGCCCAGACCCTTGCCCTGGTGGTCGGGCGAGACGCCGACGGTGGCCAGGAACCACGCGGGC
TCCTTGGGCCGGTGCGGCGCCAGGAGGCCTTCCATCTGTTGCTGCGCGGCCAGCCG
