>Addgene plasmid #38030 | pSUPERIOR.puro-shREV3-5 | addgene partial sequence | sequence record 51640 | M13rev
TACCCTCACTAAAGGGAAACAAAAGCTGGTACCGGGCCCCCCCTCGAGGTCGACGGTATCGATAAGCTTA
AAAAGATATTCCATCTGTTACAATCTCTTGAATTGTAACAGATGGAATATCGGGGATCTCTATCACTGAT
AGGGAACTTATAAGATTCCCAAATCCAAAGACATTTCACGTTTATGGTGATTTCCCAGAACACATAGCGA
CATGCAAATATTGCAGGGCGCCACTCCCCTGTCCCTCACAGCCATCTTCCTGCCAGGGCGCACGCGCGCT
GGGTGTTCCCGCCTAGTGACACTGGGCCCGCGATTCCTTGGAGCGGGTTGATGACGTCAGCGTTCGAATT
CTACCGGGTAGGGGAGGCGCTTTTCCCAAGGCAGTCTGGAGCATGCGCTTTAGCAGCCCCGCTGGGCACT
TGGCGCTACACAAGTGGCCTCTGGCCTCGCACACATTCCACATCCACCGGTAGGCGCCAACCGGCTCCGT
TCTTTGGTGGCCCCTTCGCGCCACCTTCTACTCCTCCCCTAGTCAGGAAGTTCCCCCCCGCCCCGCAGCT
CGCGTCGTGCAGGACGTGACAAATGGAAGTAGCACGTCTCACTAGTCTCGTGCAGATGGACAGCACCGCT
GAGCAATGGAAGCGGGTAGGCCTTTGGGGCAGCGGCCAATAGCAGCTTTGCTCCTTCGCTTTCTGGGCTC
AGAGGCTGGGAAGGGGTGGGTCCGGGGGCGGGCTCAGGGGCGGGCTCAGGGGCGGGGCGGGCGCCCGAAG
GTCCTCCGGAGGCCCGGCATTCTGCACGCTTCAAAAGCGCACGTCTGCCGCGCTGTTCTCCTCTTCCTCA
TCTCCGGGCCTTTCGACCTGCAGCCCAAGCTAGCTTACCATGACCGAGTACAAGCCCACGGTGCGCCTCG
CCACCCGCGACGACGTCCCCAGGGCCGTACGCACCCTCGCCGCC
